Addgene plasmid #233957: makeTCR_Hs.TRAV14/DV4
Purpose: Hs TRAV gene for makeTCR assembly
Depositing lab: Michael Platten. Depositing organization: Deutsches Krebsforschungszentrum (DKFZ). Publication: makeTCR: A Modular Platform for Rapid, Flexible, Scalable, Single-Step T Cell Receptor Synthesis. Hamberger M, Neuhoff M-T, Pietrantonio SV, Boschert T, Maldonado Torres C, Errerd A, Tan CL, Lindner JM, Platten M, Green EW. bioRxiv 2025.04.27.647198 10.1101/2025.04.27.647198.
Backbone
  Vector backbone: pmakeTCR
  Backbone manufacturer: custom
  Backbone size w/o insert (bp): 1710
  Vector type: Synthetic Biology
Growth in bacteria
  Bacterial resistance: Chloramphenicol, 25 μg/mL
  Growth temperature: 37°C
  Growth strain: DH5alpha
  Copy number: High Copy
Gene/Insert
  Gene/Insert name: TRAV14/DV4 (alt name: ENSG00000211792)
  Species: H. sapiens (human)
  Insert size (bp): 337
  Entrez Gene: TRAV14DV4 (a.k.a. TCRAV6S1-hDV104S1, TRAV14/DV4, hADV14S1)
  Promoter: n/a
  Cloning method: Restriction Enzyme; 5′ cloning site GATG (not destroyed); 3′ cloning site CTGT (not destroyed)
  Sequencing primers: 5′ M13 (-21) Forward; 3′ M13 Reverse
Resource information
  A portion of this plasmid was derived from a plasmid made by: synthetic
Terms and licenses: Academic/Nonprofit Terms; Industry Terms: Not Available to Industry
Depositor comments: Please visit https://doi.org/10.1101/2025.04.27.647198 for bioRxiv preprint.
How to cite: makeTCR_Hs.TRAV14/DV4 was a gift from Michael Platten (Addgene plasmid # 233957 ; http://n2t.net/addgene:233957 ; RRID:Addgene_233957)
