[The description below was written by a language model from this plasmid's Addgene catalogue record and pLannotate feature annotations shown in this document.]
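Description:
makeTCR_Hs.TRAV14/DV4 is a small synthetic-biology parts plasmid of about 2 kb that stores one human T cell receptor alpha variable gene segment, TRAV14/DV4, as a module for the makeTCR assembly system. The custom pmakeTCR backbone (about 1.7 kb) is minimal. It carries a high-copy ColE1/pUC-type origin of replication and a chloramphenicol acetyltransferase gene driven by its own cat promoter, which gives chloramphenicol selection in E. coli. Short transcription terminators (tonB, T7Te and T3Te) surround these elements and probably insulate the stored part from read-through transcription. A residual lacZα fragment is also annotated near the insert. The plasmid has no eukaryotic origin, marker or viral element, so it is a bacterial storage and donor vector rather than an expression construct.

The 337 bp insert is synthetic in origin and has no promoter, consistent with its role as a coding fragment that only becomes functional once joined to other parts. It is flanked by defined four-base junctions at the 5′ and 3′ ends that are recorded as not destroyed. This arrangement suggests Golden Gate-style release with fixed overhangs, although the record does not name the enzyme used. The automated feature annotation labels the insert as a TRDV1-like delta-chain V region. This most likely reflects sequence similarity among TCR variable segments, and TRAV14/DV4 is itself a V gene that can be used in both alpha and delta chains. The catalogue identity should therefore take precedence. M13 forward and reverse priming sites allow the insert to be sequence-verified. The plasmid is intended to be combined with other makeTCR modules for rapid, single-step synthesis of complete T cell receptor constructs.
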