Features (pLannotate 1.2.2; 8 found; start..end, strand, type, name):
      9..344     +  CDS            TRDV1: TRDV1_HUMAN - Experimental evidence at protein level: Swiss-Prot protein existence level 1. V region of the variable domain of T cell receptor (TR) delta chain that participates in the antigen recognition (PubMed:24600447). Gamma-delta TRs recognize a variety of self and foreign non-peptide antigens frequently expressed at the epithelial boundaries between the host and external environment, including endogenous lipids presented by MH-like protein CD1D and phosphoantigens presented by butyrophilin-like molecule BTN3A1. Upon antigen recognition induces rapid, innate-like immune responses involve
    432..463     +  terminator     tonB terminator: bidirectional E. coli tonB-P14 transcription terminator
    464..566     +  promoter       cat promoter: promoter of the E. coli cat gene encoding chloramphenicol acetyltransferase
    567..1223    +  CDS            cat: CAT_ECOLX - Experimental evidence at protein level: Swiss-Prot protein existence level 1. This enzyme is an effector of chloramphenicol resistance in bacteria. From Escherichia coli. This protein is used as a marker in many commonly used cloning vectors, such as pACYC184.
   1250..1277    +  terminator     T7Te terminator: phage T7 early transcription terminator
   1289..1876    -  rep_origin     ori: high-copy-number ColE1/pMB1/pBR322/pUC origin of replication
   1898..1927    -  terminator     T3Te terminator: phage T3 early transcription terminator
   1999..2018    -  CDS            lacZα (fragment): LacZα fragment of β-galactosidase; lacZ fragment
>Addgene plasmid #233957 | makeTCR_Hs.TRAV14/DV4 | addgene full sequence | sequence record 468283 | Addgene NGS Result
CGTCTCAGATGTCACTTTCTAGCCTGCTGAAGGTGGTCACAGCTTCACTGTGGCTAGGACCTGGCATTGC
CCAGAAGATAACTCAAACCCAACCAGGAATGTTCGTGCAGGAAAAGGAGGCTGTGACTCTGGACTGCACA
TATGACACCAGTGATCCAAGTTATGGTCTATTCTGGTACAAGCAGCCCAGCAGTGGGGAAATGATTTTTC
TTATTTATCAGGGGTCTTATGACCAGCAAAATGCAACAGAAGGTCGCTACTCATTGAATTTCCAGAAGGC
AAGAAAATCCGCCAACCTTGTCATCTCCGCTTCACAACTGGGGGACTCAGCAATGTACTTCTGTTGAGAC
GCAGGGAAGATGGCCGCGAAGAAAACGTCATAGCTGTTTCCTGACTGACCATTTAAATCATACCTGACCT
CCATAGCAGAAAGTCAAAAGCCTCCGACCGGAGGCTTTTGACTTGATCGGCACGTAAGAGGTTCCAACTT
TCACCATAATGAAATAAGATCACTACCGGGCGTATTTTTTGAGTTATCGAGATTTTCAGGAGCTAAGGAA
GCTAAAATGGAGAAAAAAATCACTGGATATACCACCGTTGATATATCCCAATGGCATCGTAAAGAACATT
TTGAGGCATTTCAGTCAGTTGCTCAATGTACCTATAACCAGACCGTTCAGCTGGATATTACGGCCTTTTT
AAAGACCGTAAAGAAAAATAAGCACAAGTTTTATCCGGCCTTTATTCACATTCTTGCCCGCCTGATGAAT
GCTCATCCGGAATTTCGTATGGCAATGAAAGACGGTGAGCTGGTGATATGGGATAGTGTTCACCCTTGTT
ACACCGTTTTCCATGAGCAAACTGAAACGTTTTCATCGCTCTGGAGTGAATACCACGACGATTTCCGGCA
GTTTCTACACATATATTCGCAAGATGTGGCGTGTTACGGTGAAAACCTGGCCTATTTCCCTAAAGGGTTT
ATTGAGAATATGTTTTTTGTCTCAGCCAATCCCTGGGTGAGTTTCACCAGTTTTGATTTAAACGTGGCCA
ATATGGACAACTTCTTCGCCCCCGTTTTCACCATGGGCAAATATTATACGCAAGGCGACAAGGTGCTGAT
GCCGCTGGCGATTCAGGTTCATCATGCCGTTTGTGATGGCTTCCATGTCGGCAGAATGCTTAATGAATTA
CAACAGTACTGCGATGAGTGGCAGGGCGGGGCGTAATGAGGGCCCAAATGTAATCACCTGGCTCACCTTC
GGGTGGGCCTTTCTGCGTTGCTGGCGTTTTTCCATAGGCTCCGCCCCCCTGACGAGCATCACAAAAATCG
ATGCTCAAGTCAGAGGTGGCGAAACCCGACAGGACTATAAAGATACCAGGCGTTTCCCCCTGGAAGCTCC
CTCGTGCGCTCTCCTGTTCCGACCCTGCCGCTTACCGGATACCTGTCCGCCTTTCTCCCTTCGGGAAGCG
TGGCGCTTTCTCATAGCTCACGCTGTAGGTATCTCAGTTCGGTGTAGGTCGTTCGCTCCAAGCTGGGCTG
TGTGCACGAACCCCCCGTTCAGCCCGACCGCTGCGCCTTATCCGGTAACTATCGTCTTGAGTCCAACCCG
GTAAGACACGACTTATCGCCACTGGCAGCAGCCACTGGTAACAGGATTAGCAGAGCGAGGTATGTAGGCG
GTGCTACAGAGTTCTTGAAGTGGTGGCCTAACTACGGCTACACTAGAAGAACAGTATTTGGTATCTGCGC
TCTGCTGAAGCCAGTTACCTCGGAAAAAGAGTTGGTAGCTCTTGATCCGGCAAACAAACCACCGCTGGTA
GCGGTGGTTTTTTTGTTTGCAAGCAGCAGATTACGCGCAGAAAAAAAGGATCTCAAGAAGATCCTTTGAT
TTTCTACCGAAGAAAGGCCCACCCGTGAAGGTGAGCCAGTGAGTTGATTGCAGTCCAGTTACGCTGGAGT
CTGAGGCTCGTCCTGAATGATATCAAGCTTGAATTCGTTTGTAAAACGACGGCCAGTGCTAACCGTATCG
CATTGGCCATACCTACA
